Addgene plasmid #42503: pSYN-PACE-001
Depositing lab: Robert Peters. Depositing organization: Bioverativ. Publication: Biochemical and functional characterization of a recombinant monomeric Factor VIII-Fc fusion protein. Peters RT, Toby G, Lu Q, Liu T, Kulman JD, Low SC, Bitonti AJ, Pierce GF. J Thromb Haemost. 2012 Dec 4. doi: 10.1111/jth.12076. PubMed 23205847.
Backbone
  Vector backbone: pcDNA6
  Backbone manufacturer: Invitrogen
  Backbone size w/o insert (bp): 5077
  Total vector size (bp): 7261
  Vector type: Mammalian Expression
  Selectable markers: Blasticidin
Growth in bacteria
  Bacterial resistance: Ampicillin, 100 μg/mL
  Growth temperature: 37°C
  Growth strain: DH5alpha
  Copy number: High Copy
Gene/Insert
  Gene/Insert name: soluble PACE
  Species: H. sapiens (human)
  Insert size (bp): 2145
  GenBank ID: NM_002569
  Entrez Gene: FURIN (a.k.a. FUR, PACE, PCSK3, SPC1)
  Promoter: cmv
  Cloning method: Restriction Enzyme; 5′ cloning site HindIII (not destroyed); 3′ cloning site EcoRI (not destroyed)
  Sequencing primers: 5′ gctctctggctaactagagaa; 3′ TAGAAGGCACAGTCGAGG
Terms and licenses: Academic/Nonprofit Terms; Industry Terms: Not Available to Industry
How to cite: pSYN-PACE-001 was a gift from Robert Peters (Addgene plasmid # 42503 ; http://n2t.net/addgene:42503 ; RRID:Addgene_42503)
