[The description below was written by a language model from this plasmid's Addgene catalogue record and the feature table of its GenBank file.]
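Description:
pSYN-PACE-001 is a 7.3 kb mammalian expression plasmid built on the Invitrogen pcDNA6 backbone and carrying a soluble form of human PACE, the proprotein convertase encoded by FURIN (also known as PCSK3 or SPC1). The roughly 2.1 kb insert was placed between the HindIII and EcoRI sites, downstream of the human cytomegalovirus immediate-early enhancer and promoter, with the bovine growth hormone polyadenylation signal terminating the transcript. A T7 promoter lies between the CMV promoter and the insert, which would permit in vitro transcription. The feature table does not annotate the PACE coding sequence itself, but the unannotated region between the T7 promoter and the downstream tags corresponds to its position. The backbone's V5 epitope and 6xHis tag sequences remain downstream of the cloning site. The record does not say whether they are read in frame with the insert, so a tagged product should not be assumed.

In E. coli the plasmid replicates from a high-copy ColE1/pUC-type origin and is selected with ampicillin through the bla gene. An f1 origin is also present for single-stranded DNA production. For mammalian cells, a blasticidin S deaminase cassette is driven by the SV40 early promoter, with an EM7 bacterial promoter in tandem, and ends in the SV40 poly(A) signal, allowing selection of stable transfectants. The embedded SV40 origin supports episomal replication in cells expressing large T antigen.

The associated publication characterises a recombinant monomeric Factor VIII-Fc fusion protein. Furin/PACE cleaves precursor proteins at basic processing sites, so a soluble PACE vector would plausibly be co-expressed to aid processing of a recombinant protein in producer cells, though the record does not state this role explicitly.
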