LOCUS       Exported 7261 bp ds-DNA circular SYN 12-MAY-2021
DEFINITION  synthetic circular DNA
ACCESSION   .
VERSION     .
KEYWORDS    pSYN-PACE-001
SOURCE      synthetic DNA construct
  ORGANISM  synthetic DNA construct
REFERENCE   1 (bases 1 to 7261)
  AUTHORS   Peters RT, Toby G, Lu Q, Liu T, Kulman JD, Low SC, Bitonti AJ,
            Pierce GF
  TITLE     Biochemical and functional characterization of a recombinant
            monomeric Factor VIII-Fc fusion protein.
  JOURNAL   J Thromb Haemost. 2012 Dec 4. doi: 10.1111/jth.12076.
  PUBMED    23205847
REFERENCE   2 (bases 1 to 7261)
  AUTHORS   .
  TITLE     Direct Submission
  JOURNAL   Exported May 12, 2021 from SnapGene Server 1.1.58
            http://www.snapgene.com
FEATURES             Location/Qualifiers
     source          1..7261
                     /organism="synthetic DNA construct"
                     /mol_type="other DNA"
     primer_bind     complement(44..63)
                     /label=pRS-marker
                     /note="pRS vectors, use to sequence yeast selectable
                     marker"
     enhancer        235..614
                     /label=CMV enhancer
                     /note="human cytomegalovirus immediate early enhancer"
     promoter        615..818
                     /label=CMV promoter
                     /note="human cytomegalovirus (CMV) immediate early
                     promoter"
     primer_bind     769..789
                     /label=CMV-F
                     /note="Human CMV immediate early promoter, forward primer"
     primer_bind     863..882
                     /label=T7
                     /note="T7 promoter, forward primer"
     promoter        863..881
                     /label=T7 promoter
                     /note="promoter for bacteriophage T7 RNA polymerase"
     regulatory      2217..2226
                     /regulatory_class="other"
                     /note="vertebrate consensus sequence for strong initiation
                     of translation (Kozak, 1987)"
     CDS             3125..3166
                     /codon_start=1
                     /product="epitope tag from simian virus 5"
                     /label=V5 tag
                     /translation="GKPIPNPLLGLDST"
     CDS             3176..3193
                     /codon_start=1
                     /product="6xHis affinity tag"
                     /label=6xHis
                     /translation="HHHHHH"
     primer_bind     complement(3216..3233)
                     /label=BGH-rev
                     /note="Bovine growth hormone terminator, reverse primer.
                     Also called BGH reverse"
     polyA_signal    3222..3446
                     /label=bGH poly(A) signal
                     /note="bovine growth hormone polyadenylation signal"
     rep_origin      3492..3920
                     /direction=RIGHT
                     /label=f1 ori
                     /note="f1 bacteriophage origin of replication; arrow
                     indicates direction of (+) strand synthesis"
     primer_bind     complement(3579..3598)
                     /label=F1ori-R
                     /note="F1 origin, reverse primer"
     primer_bind     3789..3810
                     /label=F1ori-F
                     /note="F1 origin, forward primer"
     primer_bind     complement(3929..3949)
                     /label=pBABE 3'
                     /note="SV40 enhancer, reverse primer for pBABE vectors"
     promoter        3934..4264
                     /label=SV40 promoter
                     /note="SV40 enhancer and early promoter"
     rep_origin      4115..4250
                     /label=SV40 ori
                     /note="SV40 origin of replication"
     primer_bind     4177..4196
                     /label=SV40pro-F
                     /note="SV40 promoter/origin, forward primer"
     promoter        4312..4359
                     /label=EM7 promoter
                     /note="synthetic bacterial promoter "
     CDS             4378..4776
                     /codon_start=1
                     /gene="Aspergillus terreus BSD"
                     /product="blasticidin S deaminase"
                     /label=BSD
                     /note="confers resistance to blasticidin"
                     /translation="MAKPLSQEESTLIERATATINSIPISEDYSVASAALSSDGRIFTG
                     VNVYHFTGGPCAELVVLGTAAAAAAGNLTCIVAIGNENRGILSPCGRCRQVLLDLHPGI
                     KAIVKDSDGQPTAVGIRELLPSGYVWEG"
     polyA_signal    4934..5055
                     /label=SV40 poly(A) signal
                     /note="SV40 polyadenylation signal"
     primer_bind     complement(4971..4990)
                     /label=SV40pA-R
                     /note="SV40 polyA, reverse primer"
     primer_bind     5025..5044
                     /label=EBV-rev
                     /note="SV40 polyA terminator, reverse primer"
     primer_bind     complement(5104..5120)
                     /label=M13 rev
                     /note="common sequencing primer, one of multiple similar
                     variants"
     primer_bind     complement(5104..5120)
                     /label=M13 Reverse
                     /note="In lacZ gene. Also called M13-rev"
     primer_bind     complement(5117..5139)
                     /label=M13/pUC Reverse
                     /note="In lacZ gene"
     protein_bind    5128..5144
                     /label=lac operator
                     /bound_moiety="lac repressor encoded by lacI"
                     /note="The lac repressor binds to the lac operator to
                     inhibit transcription in E. coli. This inhibition can be
                     relieved by adding lactose or
                     isopropyl-beta-D-thiogalactopyranoside (IPTG)."
     promoter        complement(5152..5182)
                     /label=lac promoter
                     /note="promoter for the E. coli lac operon"
     protein_bind    5197..5218
                     /label=CAP binding site
                     /bound_moiety="E. coli catabolite activator protein"
                     /note="CAP binding activates transcription in the presence
                     of cAMP."
     primer_bind     complement(5335..5352)
                     /label=L4440
                     /note="L4440 vector, forward primer"
     rep_origin      complement(5506..6094)
                     /direction=LEFT
                     /label=ori
                     /note="high-copy-number ColE1/pMB1/pBR322/pUC origin of
                     replication"
     primer_bind     complement(5586..5605)
                     /label=pBR322ori-F
                     /note="pBR322 origin, forward primer"
     CDS             complement(6265..7125)
                     /codon_start=1
                     /gene="bla"
                     /product="beta-lactamase"
                     /label=AmpR
                     /note="confers resistance to ampicillin, carbenicillin, and
                     related antibiotics"
                     /translation="MSIQHFRVALIPFFAAFCLPVFAHPETLVKVKDAEDQLGARVGYI
                     ELDLNSGKILESFRPEERFPMMSTFKVLLCGAVLSRIDAGQEQLGRRIHYSQNDLVEYS
                     PVTEKHLTDGMTVRELCSAAITMSDNTAANLLLTTIGGPKELTAFLHNMGDHVTRLDRW
                     EPELNEAIPNDERDTTMPVAMATTLRKLLTGELLTLASRQQLIDWMEADKVAGPLLRSA
                     LPAGWFIADKSGAGERGSRGIIAALGPDGKPSRIVVIYTTGSQATMDERNRQIAEIGAS
                     LIKHW"
     primer_bind     6888..6907
                     /label=Amp-R
                     /note="Ampicillin resistance gene, reverse primer"
     promoter        complement(7126..7230)
                     /gene="bla"
                     /label=AmpR promoter
ORIGIN
        1 gacggatcgg gagatctccc gatcccctat ggtcgactct cagtacaatc tgctctgatg
       61 ccgcatagtt aagccagtat ctgctccctg cttgtgtgtt ggaggtcgct gagtagtgcg
      121 cgagcaaaat ttaagctaca acaaggcaag gcttgaccga caattgcatg aagaatctgc
      181 ttagggttag gcgttttgcg ctgcttcgcg atgtacgggc cagatatacg cgttgacatt
      241 gattattgac tagttattaa tagtaatcaa ttacggggtc attagttcat agcccatata
      301 tggagttccg cgttacataa cttacggtaa atggcccgcc tggctgaccg cccaacgacc
      361 cccgcccatt gacgtcaata atgacgtatg ttcccatagt aacgccaata gggactttcc
      421 attgacgtca atgggtggac tatttacggt aaactgccca cttggcagta catcaagtgt
      481 atcatatgcc aagtacgccc cctattgacg tcaatgacgg taaatggccc gcctggcatt
      541 atgcccagta catgacctta tgggactttc ctacttggca gtacatctac gtattagtca
      601 tcgctattac catggtgatg cggttttggc agtacatcaa tgggcgtgga tagcggtttg
      661 actcacgggg atttccaagt ctccacccca ttgacgtcaa tgggagtttg ttttggcacc
      721 aaaatcaacg ggactttcca aaatgtcgta acaactccgc cccattgacg caaatgggcg
      781 gtaggcgtgt acggtgggag gtctatataa gcagagctct ctggctaact agagaaccca
      841 ctgcttactg gcttatcgaa attaatacga ctcactatag ggagacccaa gctggctagc
      901 gtttaaactt aagcttgcca tggagctgag gccctggttg ctatgggtgg tagcagcaac
      961 aggaaccttg gtcctgctag cagctgatgc tcagggccag aaggtcttca ccaacacgtg
     1021 ggctgtgcgc atccctggag gcccagcggt ggccaacagt gtggcacgga agcatgggtt
     1081 cctcaacctg ggccagatct tcggggacta ttaccacttc tggcatcgag gagtgacgaa
     1141 gcggtccctg tcgcctcacc gcccgcggca cagccggctg cagagggagc ctcaagtaca
     1201 gtggctggaa cagcaggtgg caaagcgacg gactaaacgg gacgtgtacc aggagcccac
     1261 agaccccaag tttcctcagc agtggtacct gtctggtgtc actcagcggg acctgaatgt
     1321 gaaggcggcc tgggcgcagg gctacacagg gcacggcatt gtggtctcca ttctggacga
     1381 tggcatcgag aagaaccacc cggacttggc aggcaattat gatcctgggg ccagttttga
     1441 tgtcaatgac caggaccctg acccccagcc tcggtacaca cagatgaatg acaacaggca
     1501 cggcacacgg tgtgcggggg aagtggctgc ggtggccaac aacggtgtct gtggtgtagg
     1561 tgtggcctac aacgcccgca ttggaggggt gcgcatgctg gatggcgagg tgacagatgc
     1621 agtggaggca cgctcgctgg gcctgaaccc caaccacatc cacatctaca gtgccagctg
     1681 gggccccgag gatgacggca agacagtgga tgggccagcc cgcctcgccg aggaggcctt
     1741 cttccgtggg gttagccagg gccgaggggg gctgggctcc atctttgtct gggcctcggg
     1801 gaacgggggc cgggaacatg acagctgcaa ctgcgacggc tacaccaaca gtatctacac
     1861 gctgtccatc agcagcgcca cgcagtttgg caacgtgccg tggtacagcg aggcctgctc
     1921 gtccacactg gccacgacct acagcagtgg caaccagaat gagaagcaga tcgtgacgac
     1981 tgacttgcgg cagaagtgca cggagtctca cacgggcacc tcagcctctg cccccttagc
     2041 agccggcatc attgctctca ccctggaggc caataagaac ctcacatggc gggacatgca
     2101 acacctggtg gtacagacct cgaagccagc ccacctcaat gccaacgact gggccaccaa
     2161 tggtgtgggc cggaaagtga gccactcata tggctacggg cttttggacg caggcgccat
     2221 ggtggccctg gcccagaatt ggaccacagt ggccccccag cggaagtgca tcatcgacat
     2281 cctcaccgag cccaaagaca tcgggaaacg gctcgaggtg cggaagaccg tgaccgcgtg
     2341 cctgggcgag cccaaccaca tcactcggct ggagcacgct caggcgcggc tcaccctgtc
     2401 ctataatcgc cgtggcgacc tggccatcca cctggtcagc cccatgggca cccgctccac
     2461 cctgctggca gccaggccac atgactactc cgcagatggg tttaatgact gggccttcat
     2521 gacaactcat tcctgggatg aggatccctc tggcgagtgg gtcctagaga ttgaaaacac
     2581 cagcgaagcc aacaactatg ggacgctgac caagttcacc ctcgtactct atggcaccgc
     2641 ccctgagggg ctgcccgtac ctccagaaag cagtggctgc aagaccctca cgtccagtca
     2701 ggcctgtgtg gtgtgcgagg aaggcttctc cctgcaccag aagagctgtg tccagcactg
     2761 ccctccaggc ttcgcccccc aagtcctcga tacgcactat agcaccgaga atgacgtgga
     2821 gaccatccgg gccagcgtct gcgccccctg ccacgcctca tgtgccacat gccaggggcc
     2881 ggccctgaca gactgcctca gctgccccag ccacgcctcc ttggaccctg tggagcagac
     2941 ttgctcccgg caaagccaga gcagccgaga gtccccgcca cagcagcagc cacctcggct
     3001 gcccccggag gtggaggcgg ggcaacggct gcgggcaggg ctgctgccct cacacctgcc
     3061 tgagtgagaa ttctgcagat atccagcaca gtggcggccg ctcgagtcta gagggccctt
     3121 cgaaggtaag cctatcccta accctctcct cggtctcgat tctacgcgta ccggtcatca
     3181 tcaccatcac cattgagttt aaacccgctg atcagcctcg actgtgcctt ctagttgcca
     3241 gccatctgtt gtttgcccct cccccgtgcc ttccttgacc ctggaaggtg ccactcccac
     3301 tgtcctttcc taataaaatg aggaaattgc atcgcattgt ctgagtaggt gtcattctat
     3361 tctggggggt ggggtggggc aggacagcaa gggggaggat tgggaagaca atagcaggca
     3421 tgctggggat gcggtgggct ctatggcttc tgaggcggaa agaaccagct ggggctctag
     3481 ggggtatccc cnnnnnnnnn nnnnnnnnnn nnnnnnnnnn nnnnnnnnnn nnnnnnnnnn
     3541 nnnnnnnnnn nnnnnnnnnn nnnnnnnnnn nnnnnnnnnn nnnnnnnnnn nnnnnnnnnn
     3601 nnnnnnnnnn nnnnncgccg gctttccccg tcaagctcta aatcggggca nnnnnnnnnn
     3661 nnnnnnnnnn nnnnnnnnnn nnnnnnnnnn nnnnnnnnnn nnnnnnnann nnnnnnnnnn
     3721 nnnnnnnnnn nnnnnnnnnn nnnnnnnnnn nnnnnnncct ttgacgttgg agtccacgtt
     3781 ctttaatagt ggactcttgt tccaaactgg aacaacactc aaccctatct cggtctattc
     3841 ttttgattta taagggattt tggggatttc ggcctattgg ttaaaaaatg agctgattta
     3901 acaaaaattt aacgcgaatt aattctgtgg aatgtgtgtc agttagggtg tggaaagtcc
     3961 ccaggctccc caggcaggca gaagtatgca aagcatgcat ctcaattagt cagcaaccag
     4021 gtgtggaaag tccccaggct ccccagcagg cagaagtatg caaagcatgc atctcaatta
     4081 gtcagcaacc atagtcccgc ccctaactcc gcccatcccg cccctaactc cgcccagttc
     4141 cgcccattct ccgccccatg gctgactaat tttttttatt tatgcagagg ccgaggccgc
     4201 ctctgcctct gagctattcc agaagtagtg aggaggcttt tttggaggcc taggcttttg
     4261 caaaaagctc ccgggagctt gtatatccat tttcggatct gatcagcacg tgttgacaat
     4321 taatcatcgg catagtatat cggcatagta taatacgaca aggtgaggaa ctaaaccatg
     4381 gccaagcctt tgtctcaaga agaatccacc ctcattgaaa gagcaacggc tacaatcaac
     4441 agcatcccca tctctgaaga ctacagcgtc gccagcgcag ctctctctag cgacggccgc
     4501 atcttcactg gtgtcaatgt atatcatttt actgggggac cttgtgcaga actcgtggtg
     4561 ctgggcactg ctgctgctgc ggcagctggc aacctgactt gtatcgtcgc gatcggaaat
     4621 gagaacaggg gcatcttgag cccctgcgga cggtgtcgac aggtgcttct cgatctgcat
     4681 cctgggatca aagcgatagt gaaggacagt gatggacagc cgacggcagt tgggattcgt
     4741 gaattgctgc cctctggtta tgtgtgggag ggctaagcac ttcgtggccg aggagcagga
     4801 ctgacacgtg ctacgagatt tcgattccac cgccgccttc tatgaaaggt tgggcttcgg
     4861 aatcgttttc cgggacgccg gctggatgat cctccagcgc ggggatctca tgctggagtt
     4921 cttcgcccac cccaacttgt ttattgcagc ttataatggt tacaaataaa gcaatagcat
     4981 cacaaatttc acaaataaag catttttttc actgcattct agttgtggtt tgtccaaact
     5041 catcaatgta tcttatcatg tctgtatacc gtcgacctct agctagagct tggcgtaatc
     5101 atggtcatag ctgtttcctg tgtgaaattg ttatccgctc acaattccac acaacatacg
     5161 agccggaagc ataaagtgta aagcctgggg tgcctaatga gtgagctaac tcacattaat
     5221 tgcgttgcgc tcactgcccg ctttccagtc gggaaacctg tcgtgccagc tgcattaatg
     5281 aatcggccaa cgcgcgggga gaggcggttt gcgtattggg cgctcttccg cttcctcgct
     5341 cactgactcg ctgcgctcgg tcgttcggct gcggcgagcg gtatcagctc actcaaaggc
     5401 ggtaatacgg ttatccacag aatcagggga taacgcagga aagaacatgt gagcaaaagg
     5461 ccagcaaaag gccaggaacc gtaaaaaggc cgcgttgctg gcgtttttcc ataggctccg
     5521 cccccctgac gagcatcaca aaaatcgacg ctcaagtcag aggtggcgaa acccgacagg
     5581 actataaaga taccaggcgt ttccccctgg aagctccctc gtgcgctctc ctgttccgac
     5641 cctgccgctt accggatacc tgtccgcctt tctcccttcg ggaagcgtgg cgctttctca
     5701 atgctcacgc tgtaggtatc tcagttcggt gtaggtcgtt cgctccaagc tgggctgtgt
     5761 gcacgaaccc cccgttcagc ccgaccgctg cgccttatcc ggtaactatc gtcttgagtc
     5821 caacccggta agacacgact tatcgccact ggcagcagcc actggtaaca ggattagcag
     5881 agcgaggtat gtaggcggtg ctacagagtt cttgaagtgg tggcctaact acggctacac
     5941 tagaaggaca gtatttggta tctgcgctct gctgaagcca gttaccttcg gaaaaagagt
     6001 tggtagctct tgatccggca aacaaaccac cgctggtagc ggtggttttt ttgtttgcaa
     6061 gcagcagatt acgcgcagaa aaaaaggatc tcaagaagat cctttgatct tttctacggg
     6121 gtctgacgct cagtggaacg aaaactcacg ttaagggatt ttggtcatga gattatcaaa
     6181 aaggatcttc acctagatcc ttttaaatta aaaatgaagt tttaaatcaa tctaaagtat
     6241 atatgagtaa acttggtctg acagttacca atgcttaatc agtgaggcac ctatctcagc
     6301 gatctgtcta tttcgttcat ccatagttgc ctgactcccc gtcgtgtaga taactacgat
     6361 acgggagggc ttaccatctg gccccagtgc tgcaatgata ccgcgagacc cacgctcacc
     6421 ggctccagat ttatcagcaa taaaccagcc agccggaagg gccgagcgca gaagtggtcc
     6481 tgcaacttta tccgcctcca tccagtctat taattgttgc cgggaagcta gagtaagtag
     6541 ttcgccagtt aatagtttgc gcaacgttgt tgccattgct acaggcatcg tggtgtcacg
     6601 ctcgtcgttt ggtatggctt cattcagctc cggttcccaa cgatcaaggc gagttacatg
     6661 atcccccatg ttgtgcaaaa aagcggttag ctccttcggt cctccgatcg ttgtcagaag
     6721 taagttggcc gcagtgttat cactcatggt tatggcagca ctgcataatt ctcttactgt
     6781 catgccatcc gtaagatgct tttctgtgac tggtgagtac tcaaccaagt cattctgaga
     6841 atagtgtatg cggcgaccga gttgctcttg cccggcgtca atacgggata ataccgcgcc
     6901 acatagcaga actttaaaag tgctcatcat tggaaaacgt tcttcggggc gaaaactctc
     6961 aaggatctta ccgctgttga gatccagttc gatgtaaccc actcgtgcac ccaactgatc
     7021 ttcagcatct tttactttca ccagcgtttc tgggtgagca aaaacaggaa ggcaaaatgc
     7081 cgcaaaaaag ggaataaggg cgacacggaa atgttgaata ctcatactct tcctttttca
     7141 atattattga agcatttatc agggttattg tctcatgagc ggatacatat ttgaatgtat
     7201 ttagaaaaat aaacaaatag gggttccgcg cacatttccc cgaaaagtgc cacctgacgt
     7261 c
//
