>Addgene plasmid #42503 | pSYN-PACE-001 | addgene partial sequence | sequence record 60117 | CMV-F 5'-CGCAAATGGGCGGTAGGCGTG-3'
CTAGAGAACCCACTGCTTACTGGCTTATCGAAATTAATACGACTCACTATAGGGAGACCCAAGCTGGCTA
GCGTTTAAACTTAAGCTTGCCATGGAGCTGAGGCCCTGGTTGCTATGGGTGGTAGCAGCAACAGGAACCT
TGGTCCTGCTAGCAGCTGATGCTCAGGGCCAGAAGGTCTTCACCAACACGTGGGCTGTGCGCATCCCTGG
AGGCCCAGCGGTGGCCAACAGTGTGGCACGGAAGCATGGGTTCCTCAACCTGGGCCAGATCTTCGGGGAC
TATTACCACTTCTGGCATCGAGGAGTGACGAAGCGGTCCCTGTCGCCTCACCGCCCGCGGCACAGCCGGC
TGCAGAGGGAGCCTCAAGTACAGTGGCTGGAACAGCAGGTGGCAAAGCGACGGACTAAACGGGACGTGTA
CCAGGAGCCCACAGACCCCAAGTTTCCTCAGCAGTGGTACCTGTCTGGTGTCACTCAGCGGGACCTGAAT
GTGAAGGCGGCCTGGGCGCAGGGCTACACAGGGCACGGCATTGTGGTCTCCATTCTGGACGATGGCATCG
AGAAGAACCACCCGGACTTGGCAGGCAATTATGATCCTGGGGCCAGTTTTGATGTCAATGACCAGGACCC
TGACCCCCAGCCTCGGTACACACAGATGAATGACAACAGGCACGGCACACGGTGTGCGGGGGAAGTGGCT
GCGGTGGCCAACAACGGTGTCTGTGGTGTAGGTGTGGCCTACAACGCCCGCATTGGAGGGGTGCGCATGC
TGGATGGCGAGGTGACAGATGCAGTGGAGGCACGCTCGCTGGGCCTGAACCCCAACCACATCCACATCTA
CAGTGCCAGCTGGGGCCCCGAGGATGACGGCAAGACAGTGGATGGGCCAGCCCGCCTCGCCGA
